>Addgene plasmid #61091 | GPKA | depositor full sequence | sequence record 99097 | pEGFP-GPKA
TAGTTATTAATAGTAATCAATTACGGGGTCATTAGTTCATAGCCCATATATGGAGTTCCGCGTTACATAA
CTTACGGTAAATGGCCCGCCTGGCTGACCGCCCAACGACCCCCGCCCATTGACGTCAATAATGACGTATG
TTCCCATAGTAACGCCAATAGGGACTTTCCATTGACGTCAATGGGTGGAGTATTTACGGTAAACTGCCCA
CTTGGCAGTACATCAAGTGTATCATATGCCAAGTACGCCCCCTATTGACGTCAATGACGGTAAATGGCCC
GCCTGGCATTATGCCCAGTACATGACCTTATGGGACTTTCCTACTTGGCAGTACATCTACGTATTAGTCA
TCGCTATTACCATGGTGATGCGGTTTTGGCAGTACATCAATGGGCGTGGATAGCGGTTTGACTCACGGGG
ATTTCCAAGTCTCCACCCCATTGACGTCAATGGGAGTTTGTTTTGGCACCAAAATCAACGGGACTTTCCA
AAATGTCGTAACAACTCCGCCCCATTGACGCAAATGGGCGGTAGGCGTGTACGGTGGGAGGTCTATATAA
GCAGAGCTGGTTTAGTGAACCGTCAGATCCGCTAGCGCTACCGGTCGCCACCATGGTGAGCAAGGGCGAG
GAGCTGTTCACCGGGGTGGTGCCCATCCTGGTCGAGCTGGACGGCGACGTAAACGGCCACAAGTTCAGCG
TGTCCGGCGAGGGCGAGGGCGATGCCACCTACGGCAAGCTGACCCTGAAGTTCATCTGCACCACCGGCAA
GCTGCCCGTGCCCTGGCCCACCCTCGTGACCACCCTGACCTACGGCGTGCAGTGCTTCAGCCGCTACCCC
GACCACATGAAGCAGCACGACTTCTTCAAGTCCGCCATGCCCGAAGGCTACGTCCAGGAGCGCACCATCT
TCTTCAAGGACGACGGCAACTACAAGACCCGCGCCGAGGTGAAGTTCGAGGGCGACACCCTGGTGAACCG
CATCGAGCTGAAGGGCATCGACTTCAAGGAGGACGGCAACATCCTGGGGCACAAGCTGGAGTACAACTAC
AACAGCCACAACGTCTATATCATGGCCGACAAGCAGAAGAACGGCATCAAGGTGAACTTCAAGATCCGCC
ACAACATCGAGGACGGCAGCGTGCAGCTCGCCGACCACTACCAGCAGAACACCCCCATCGGCGACGGCCC
CGTGCTGCTGCCCGACAACCACTACCTGAGCACCCAGTCCGCCCTGAGCAAAGACCCCAACGAGAAGCGC
GATCACATGGTCCTGCTGGAGTTCGTGACCGCCGCCGGGATCACTCTCGGCATGGACGAGCTGTACAAGT
CCGGAGGCACCATGGGCAACGCCGCCGCCGCCAAGAAGGGCAGCGAGCAGGAGAGCGTGAAAGAGTTCCT
AGCCAAGGCCAAGGAAGAATTCCTGAAAAAATGGGAGAGCCCTTCTCAGAATACAGCCCAGTTGGATCAC
TTTGATAGAATCAAGACACTTGGCACTGGCTCCTTTGGGCGAGTGATGCTCGTGAAGCACAAGGAGACTG
GGAACCACTATGCCATGAAGATCTTGGACAAACAGAAGGTGGTGAAGCTGAAGCAGATTGAGCACACTCT
AAATGAGAAGCGCATCCTGCAGGCTGTCAACTTCCCGTTCCTAGTCAAACTTGAATTCTCCTTCAAGGAC
AACTCAAACTTGTACATGGTCATGGAGTATGTGCCTGGTGGGGAGATGTTCTCCCACTTGCGGCGGATCG
GAAGGTTCAGCGAGCCCCATGCCCGTTTCTACGCGGCGCAGATCGTCCTGACCTTTGAGTATCTGCACTC
CCTGGACCTCATCTACCGGGACCTGAAGCCCGAGAACCTTCTCATCGACCAGCAGGGCTATATTCAGGTG
ACAGACTTCGGTTTTGCCAAGCGTGTGAAAGGCCGGACTTGGACCTTGTGTGGGACCCCTGAGTACTTGG
CCCCCGAGATTATCCTGAGCAAAGGCTACAACAAGGCTGTGGACTGGTGGGCTCTCGGAGTCCTCATCTA
CGAGATGGCTGCTGGTTACCCACCCTTCTTCGCTGACCAGCCTATCCAGATCTACGAGAAAATCGTCTCT
GGGAAGGTGCGGTTCCCATCTCACTTCAGCTCTGACTTGAAGGACCTGCTACGGAACCTTCTGCAGGTGG
ATCTCACCAAGCGCTTTGGGAACCTCAAGAACGGGGTCAATGACATCAAGAACCATAAGTGGTTTGCCAC
GACTGACTGGATTGCCATCTATCAGAGAAAGGTGGAAGCTCCCTTCATACCAAAGTTTAAAGGCCCTGGG
GACACGAGTAACTTTGACGACTATGAGGAGGAAGAGATCCGGGTCTCCATCAATGAGAAGTGTGGCAAGG
AGTTTACTGAGTTTAGAGCTCGAGCTCAAGCTTCGAATTCTGCAGTCGACGGTACCGCGGGCCCGGGATC
CACCGGATCTAGATAACTGATCATAATCAGCCATACCACATTTGTAGAGGTTTTACTTGCTTTAAAAAAC
CTCCCACACCTCCCCCTGAACCTGAAACATAAAATGAATGCAATTGTTGTTGTTAACTTGTTTATTGCAG
CTTATAATGGTTACAAATAAAGCAATAGCATCACAAATTTCACAAATAAAGCATTTTTTTCACTGCATTC
TAGTTGTGGTTTGTCCAAACTCATCAATGTATCTTAACGCGTAAATTGTAAGCGTTAATATTTTGTTAAA
ATTCGCGTTAAATTTTTGTTAAATCAGCTCATTTTTTAACCAATAGGCCGAAATCGGCAAAATCCCTTAT
AAATCAAAAGAATAGACCGAGATAGGGT
[37 nt withheld, positions 2829-2865]
AAAGAACGTGGACTCCAACGTCAAAGG
[49 nt withheld, positions 2893-2941]
T
[91 nt withheld, positions 2943-3033]
G
[124 nt withheld, positions 3035-3158]
CAGGTGGCACTTTTCGGGGAAATGTGCGCGGAACCCCTATTTGTTTATTTTTCTAAATACATTCAAATAT
GTATCCGCTCATGAGACAATAACCCTGATAAATGCTTCAATAATATTGAAAAAGGAAGAGTCCTGAGGCG
GAAAGAACCAGCTGTGGAATGTGTGTCAGTTAGGGTGTGGAAAGTCCCCAGGCTCCCCAGCAGGCAGAAG
TATGCAAAGCATGCATCTCAATTAGTCAGCAACCAGGTGTGGAAAGTCCCCAGGCTCCCCAGCAGGCAGA
AGTATGCAAAGCATGCATCTCAATTAGTCAGCAACCATAGTCCCGCCCCTAACTCCGCCCATCCCGCCCC
TAACTCCGCCCAGTTCCGCCCATTCTCCGCCCCATGGCTGACTAATTTTTTTTATTTATGCAGAGGCCGA
GGCCGCCTCGGCCTCTGAGCTATTCCAGAAGTAGTGAGGAGGCTTTTTTGGAGGCCTAGGCTTTTGCAAA
GATCGATCAAGAGACAGGATGAGGATCGTTTCGCATGATTGAACAAGATGGATTGCACGCAGGTTCTCCG
GCCGCTTGGGTGGAGAGGCTATTCGGCTATGACTGGGCACAACAGACAATCGGCTGCTCTGATGCCGCCG
TGTTCCGGCTGTCAGCGCAGGGGCGCCCGGTTCTTTTTGTCAAGACCGACCTGTCCGGTGCCCTGAATGA
ACTGCAAGACGAGGCAGCGCGGCTATCGTGGCTGGCCACGACGGGCGTTCCTTGCGCAGCTGTGCTCGAC
GTTGTCACTGAAGCGGGAAGGGACTGGCTGCTATTGGGCGAAGTGCCGGGGCAGGATCTCCTGTCATCTC
ACCTTGCTCCTGCCGAGAAAGTATCCATCATGGCTGATGCAATGCGGCGGCTGCATACGCTTGATCCGGC
TACCTGCCCATTCGACCACCAAGCGAAACATCGCATCGAGCGAGCACGTACTCGGATGGAAGCCGGTCTT
GTCGATCAGGATGATCTGGACGAAGAGCATCAGGGGCTCGCGCCAGCCGAACTGTTCGCCAGGCTCAAGG
CGAGCATGCCCGACGGCGAGGATCTCGTCGTGACCCATGGCGATGCCTGCTTGCCGAATATCATGGTGGA
AAATGGCCGCTTTTCTGGATTCATCGACTGTGGCCGGCTGGGTGTGGCGGACCGCTATCAGGACATAGCG
TTGGCTACCCGTGATATTGCTGAAGAGCTTGGCGGCGAATGGGCTGACCGCTTCCTCGTGCTTTACGGTA
TCGCCGCTCCCGATTCGCAGCGCATCGCCTTCTATCGCCTTCTTGACGAGTTCTTCTGAGCGGGACTCTG
GGGTTCGAAATGACCGACCAAGCGACGCCCAACCTGCCATCACGAGATTTCGATTCCACCGCCGCCTTCT
ATGAAAGGTTGGGCTTCGGAATCGTTTTCCGGGACGCCGGCTGGATGATCCTCCAGCGCGGGGATCTCAT
GCTGGAGTTCTTCGCCCACCCTAGGGGGAGGCTAACTGAAACACGGAAGGAGACAATACCGGAAGGAACC
CGCGCTATGACGGCAATAAAAAGACAGAATAAAACGCACGGTGTTGGGTCGTTTGTTCATAAACGCGGGG
TTCGGTCCCAGGGCTGGCACTCTGTCGATACCCCACCGAGACCCCATTGGGGCCAATACGCCCGCGTTTC
TTCCTTTTCCCCACCCCACCCCCCAAGTTCGGGTGAAGGCCCAGGGCTCGCAGCCAACGTCGGGGCGGCA
GGCCCTGCCATAGCCTCAGGTTACTCATATATACTTTAGATTGATTTAAAACTTCATTTTTAATTTAAAA
GGATCTAGGTGAAGATCCTTTTTGATAATCTCATGACCAAAATCCCTTAACGTGAGTTTTCGTTCCACTG
AGCGTCAGACCCCGTAGAAAAGATCAAAGGATCTTCTTGAGATCCTTTTTTTCTGCGCGTAATCTGCTGC
TTGCAAACAAAAAAACCACCGCTACCAGCGGTGGTTTGTTTGCCGGATCAAGAGCTACCAACTCTTTTTC
CGAAGGTAACTGGCTTCAGCAGAGCGCAGATACCAAATACTGTCCTTCTAGTGTAGCCGTAGTTAGGCCA
CCACTTCAAGAACTCTGTAGCACCGCCTACATACCTCGCTCTGCTAATCCTGTTACCAGTGGCTGCTGCC
AGTGGCGATAAGTCGTGTCTTACCGGGTTGGACTCAAGACGATAGTTACCGGATAAGGCGCAGCGGTCGG
GCTGAACGGGGGGTTCGTGCACACAGCCCAGCTTGGAGCGAACGACCTACACCGAACTGAGATACCTACA
GCGTGAGCTATGAGAAAGCGCCACGCTTCCCGAAGGGAGAAAGGCGGACAGGTATCCGGTAAGCGGCAGG
GTCGGAACAGGAGAGCGCACGAGGGAGCTTCCAGGGGGAAACGCCTGGTATCTTTATAGTCCTGTCGGGT
TTCGCCACCTCTGACTTGAGCGTCGATTTTTGTGATGCTCGTCAGGGGGGCGGAGCCTATGGAAAAACGC
CAGCAACGCGGCCTTTTTACGGTTCCTGGCCTTTTGCTGGCCTTTTGCTCACATGTTCTTTCCTGCGTTA
TCCCCTGATTCTGTGGATAACCGTATTACCGCCATGCAT
Features (pLannotate 1.2.2; 15 found; start..end, strand, type, name):
     61..364     +  enhancer       CMV enhancer: human cytomegalovirus immediate early enhancer
    365..568     +  promoter       CMV promoter: human cytomegalovirus (CMV) immediate early promoter
    613..1329    +  CDS            EGFP: EGFP is a basic (constitutively fluorescent) green fluorescent protein published in 1996, derived from Aequorea victoria. It is reported to be a rapidly-maturing weak dimer with moderate acid sensitivity.
   1342..2394    +  CDS            PRKACA: KAPCA_CRIGR - Experimental evidence at protein level: Swiss-Prot protein existence level 1. Phosphorylates a large number of substrates in the cytoplasm and the nucleus (By similarity). Phosphorylates CDC25B, ABL1, NFKB1, CLDN3, PSMC5/RPT6, PJA2, RYR2, RORA, SOX9 and VASP (By similarity). Regulates the abundance of compartmentalized pools of its regulatory subunits through phosphorylation of PJA2 which binds and ubiquitinates these subunits, leading to their subsequent proteolysis. RORA is activated by phosphorylation. Required for glucose-mediated adipogenic differentiation increase and osteo
   2399..2451    +  misc_feature   MCS: multiple cloning site
   2468..2552    +  CDS            large T antigen (fragment): large T antigen from SV40 (simian virus 40)
   2575..2696    +  polyA_signal   SV40 poly(A) signal: SV40 polyadenylation signal
   2730..3158    -  rep_origin     f1 ori (sequence partly withheld): f1 bacteriophage origin of replication; arrow indicates direction of (+) strand synthesis
   3185..3289    +  promoter       AmpR promoter: bla
   3291..3648    +  promoter       SV40 promoter: SV40 enhancer and early promoter
   3683..4477    +  CDS            NeoR/KanR: aminoglycoside phosphotransferase from Tn5; aph(3')-II (or nptII); confers resistance to neomycin, kanamycin, and G418 (Geneticin®)
   4498..4650    +  CDS            ble (fragment): BLE_KLEPN - Experimental evidence at protein level: Swiss-Prot protein existence level 1. Binding protein with a strong affinity to the bleomycin family of antibiotics. Binds to CL990; an antimitotic-antibiotic compound. From Klebsiella pneumoniae.
   4709..4756    +  polyA_signal   HSV TK poly(A) signal: herpes simplex virus thymidine kinase polyadenylation signal (Cole and Stacy, 1985)
   4847..4863    -  polyA_signal   bGH poly(A) signal (fragment): bovine growth hormone polyadenylation signal
   5085..5673    +  rep_origin     ori: high-copy-number ColE1/pMB1/pBR322/pUC origin of replication
