[The description below was written by a language model from this plasmid's Addgene catalogue record and pLannotate feature annotations shown in this document.]
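Description:
GPKA is a mammalian expression plasmid built on the Clontech EGFP-C1 backbone that produces the catalytic subunit of cAMP-dependent protein kinase (PKA) fused to the C-terminus of EGFP. The insert, recorded as pkac2 from Chinese hamster (Cricetulus griseus) and annotated as PRKACA, was PCR-amplified from an earlier RSV-driven PKA catalytic subunit plasmid with added BspEI and XhoI sites and ligated in frame downstream of EGFP. Transcription is driven by the human cytomegalovirus immediate early enhancer and promoter and terminated by the SV40 polyadenylation signal that follows the remaining multiple cloning site. The depositor notes that a Y307H substitution seen in quality-control sequencing has no known functional consequence.

The full sequence record is about 5.8 kb. The plasmid replicates at high copy in E. coli from a ColE1/pUC-type origin and also carries an f1 origin for single-stranded DNA production. A single Tn5 aminoglycoside phosphotransferase gene (NeoR/KanR) serves both hosts. A bacterial bla-type promoter expresses it for kanamycin selection in bacteria. The adjacent SV40 enhancer/early promoter, paired with the HSV TK polyadenylation signal, expresses it in mammalian cells for G418 selection of stable transfectants. The short large T antigen, ble and bGH poly(A) fragments in the feature table are most likely remnants of flanking backbone sequence or spurious matches rather than functional elements.

The construct allows constitutive expression of a fluorescently trackable PKA catalytic subunit, so transfected cells can be identified and the kinase's subcellular distribution observed. The associated publication examined where in the cell PKA acts to promote cAMP-dependent survival of spiral ganglion neurons.
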