Addgene plasmid #61091: GPKA
Purpose: GFP-tagged cAMP-dependent PKA catalytic subunit
Depositing lab: Steven Green. Depositing organization: University of Iowa. Publication: An extranuclear locus of cAMP-dependent protein kinase action is necessary and sufficient for promotion of spiral ganglion neuronal survival by cAMP. Bok J, Zha XM, Cho YS, Green SH. J Neurosci. 2003 Feb 1;23(3):777-87. 23/3/777 PubMed 12574406.
Backbone
  Vector backbone: EGFP-C1
  Backbone manufacturer: Clontech
  Backbone size w/o insert (bp): 4731
  Modifications to backbone: PCR-amplified from RSV-PKA-C-2 (Howard et al. 1991. JBC 266:10189), adding 5’-BspE1 and 3’-XhoI sites, and ligated into EGFP-C1
  Vector type: Mammalian Expression
  Selectable markers: Neomycin (select with G418)
Growth in bacteria
  Bacterial resistance: Kanamycin, 50 μg/mL
  Growth temperature: 37°C
  Growth strain: DH10B
  Copy number: High Copy
Gene/Insert
  Gene/Insert name: pkac2
  Species: Cricetulus griseus
  Promoter: CMV
  Tag / fusion protein: EGFP (N terminal on backbone)
  Cloning method: Restriction Enzyme; 5′ cloning site BspEI (unknown if destroyed); 3′ cloning site XhoI (unknown if destroyed)
  Sequencing primers: 5′ EGFP-C; 3′ EGFP-C
Resource information
  A portion of this plasmid was derived from a plasmid made by: See publication for cloning details.
Terms and licenses: Academic/Nonprofit Terms; Industry Terms: Not Available to Industry
Depositor comments: The Y307H found in Addgene's QC sequence has no known functional consequence.
How to cite: GPKA was a gift from Steven Green (Addgene plasmid # 61091 ; http://n2t.net/addgene:61091 ; RRID:Addgene_61091)
