>Addgene plasmid #61091 | GPKA | addgene partial sequence | sequence record 99969 | EGFP-C 5'-CATGGTCCTGCTGGAGTTCGTG-3'
GGCATGGACGAGCTGTACAAGTCCGGAGGCGGCACCATGGGCAACGCCGCCGCCGCCAAGAAGGGCAGCG
AGCAGGAGAGCGTGAAAGAGTTCCTAGCCAAGGCCAAGGAAGAATTCCTGAAAAAATGGGAGAGCCCTTC
TCAGAATACAGCCCAGTTGGATCACTTTGATAGAATCAAGACACTTGGCACTGGCTCCTTTGGGCGAGTG
ATGCTCGTGAAGCACAAGGAGACTGGGAACCACTATGCCATGAAGATCTTGGACAAACAGAAGGTGGTGA
AGCTGAAGCAGATTGAGCACACTCTAAATGAGAAGCGCATCCTGCAGGCTGTCAACTTCCCGTTCCTGGT
CAAACTTGAATTCTCCTTCAAGGACAACTCAAACTTGTACATGGTCATGGAGTATGTGCCTGGTGGGGAG
ATGTTCTCCCACTTGCGGCGGATCGGAAGGTTCAGCGAGCCCCATGCCCGTTTCTACGCGGCGCAGATCG
TCCTGACCTTTGAGTATCTGCACTCCCTGGACCTCATCTACCGGGACCTGAAGCCCGAGAACCTTCTCAT
CGACCAGCAGGGCTATATTCAGGTGACAGACTTCGGTTTTGCCAAGCGTGTGAAAGGCCGGACTTGGACC
TTGTGTGGGACCCCTGAGTACTTGGCCCCCGAGATTATCCTGAGCAAAGGCTACAACAAGGCTGTGGACT
GGTGGGCTCTCGGAGTCCTCATCTACGAGATGGCTGCTGGTTACCCACCCTTCTTCGCTGACCAGCCTAT
CCAGATCTACGAGAAAATCGTCTCTGGGAAGGTGCGGTTCCCATCTCACTTCAGCTCTGACTTGAAGGAC
CTGCTACGGAACCTTCTGCA
