>Addgene plasmid #61091 | GPKA | addgene partial sequence | sequence record 99970 | SV40pA-R 5'-GAAATTTGTGATGCTATTGC-3'
CAACAATTGCATTCATTTTATGTTTCAGGTTCAGGGGGAGGTGTGGGAGGTTTTTTAAAGCAAGTAAAAC
CTCTACAAATGTGGTATGGCTGATTATGATCAGTTATCTAGATCCGGTGGATCCCGGGCCCGCGGTACCG
TCGACTGCAGAATTCGAAGCTTGAGCTCGAGAAAACTCAGTAAACTCCTTGCCACACTTCTCATTGATGG
AGACCCGGATCTCTTCCTCCTCATAGTCGTCAAAGTTACTCGTGTCCCCAGGGCCTTTAAACTTTGGTAT
GAAGGGAGCTTCCACCTTTCTCTGATGGATGGCAATCCAGTCAGTCGTGGCAAACCACTTATGGTTCTTG
ATGTCATTGACCCCGTTCTTGAGGTTCCCAAAGCGCTTGGTGAGATCCACCTGCAGAAGGTTCCGTAGCA
GGTCCTTCAAGTCAGAGCTGAAGTGAGATGGGAACCGCACCTTCCCAGAGACGATTTTCTCGTAGATCTG
GATAGGCTGGTCAGCGAAGAAGGGTGGGTAACCAGCAGCCATCTCGTAGATGAGGACTCCGAGAGCCCAC
CAGTCCACAGCCTTGTTGTAGCCTTTGCTCAGGATAATCTCGGGGGCCAAGTACTCAGGGGTCCCACACA
AGGTCCAAGTCCGGCCTTTCACACGCTTGGCAAAACCGAAGTCTGTCACCTGAATATAGCCCTGCTGGTC
GATGAGAAGGTTCTCGGGCTTCAGGTCCCGGTAGATGAGGTCCAGGGAGTGCAGATACTCAAAGGTCAGG
ACGATCTGCGCCGCGTAGAAACGGGCAT
